>Addgene plasmid #122132 | pHR-TRE3G-dCas9-10X GCN4-P2A-mCherry | addgene full sequence | sequence record 244358 | Addgene NGS Result
GATACCGTCGACCTCGAGGGAATTAATTCGAGCTCGGTACCTTTAAGACCAATGACTTACAAGGCAGCTG
TAGATCTTAGCCACTTTTTAAAAGAAAAGGGGGGACTGGAAGGGCTAATTCACTCCCAACGAAGACAAGA
TCTGCTTTTTGCTTGTACTGGGTCTCTCTGGTTAGACCAGATCTGAGCCTGGGAGCTCTCTGGCTAACTA
GGGAACCCACTGCTTAAGCCTCAATAAAGCTTGCCTTGAGTGCTTCAAGTAGTGTGTGCCCGTCTGTTGT
GTGACTCTGGTAACTAGAGATCCCTCAGACCCTTTTAGTCAGTGTGGAAAATCTCTAGCAGCATCTAGAA
TTAATTCCGTGTATTCTATAGTGTCACCTAAATCGTATGTGTATGATACATAAGGTTATGTATTAATTGT
AGCCGCGTTCTAACGACAATATGTACAAGCCTAATTGTGTAGCATCTGGCTTACTGAAGCAGACCCTATC
ATCTCTCTCGTAAACTGCCGTCAGAGTCGGTTTGGTTGGACGAACCTTCTGAGTTTCTGGTAACGCCGTC
CCGCACCCGGAAATGGTCAGCGAACCAATCAGCAGGGTCATCGCTAGCCAGATCCTCTACGCCGGACGCA
TCGTGGCCGGCATCACCGGCGCCACAGGTGCGGTTGCTGGCGCCTATATCGCCGACATCACCGATGGGGA
AGATCGGGCTCGCCACTTCGGGCTCATGAGCGCTTGTTTCGGCGTGGGTATGGTGGCAGGCCCCGTGGCC
GGGGGACTGTTGGGCGCCATCTCCTTGCATGCACCATTCCTTGCGGCGGCGGTGCTCAACGGCCTCAACC
TACTACTGGGCTGCTTCCTAATGCAGGAGTCGCATAAGGGAGAGCGTCGAATGGTGCACTCTCAGTACAA
TCTGCTCTGATGCCGCATAGTTAAGCCAGCCCCGACACCCGCCAACACCCGCTGACGCGCCCTGACGGGC
TTGTCTGCTCCCGGCATCCGCTTACAGACAAGCTGTGACCGTCTCCGGGAGCTGCATGTGTCAGAGGTTT
TCACCGTCATCACCGAAACGCGCGAGACGAAAGGGCCTCGTGATACGCCTATTTTTATAGGTTAATGTCA
TGATAATAATGGTTTCTTAGACGTCAGGTGGCACTTTTCGGGGAAATGTGCGCGGAACCCCTATTTGTTT
ATTTTTCTAAATACATTCAAATATGTATCCGCTCATGAGACAATAACCCTGATAAATGCTTCAATAATAT
TGAAAAAGGAAGAGTATGAGTATTCAACATTTCCGTGTCGCCCTTATTCCCTTTTTTGCGGCATTTTGCC
TTCCTGTTTTTGCTCACCCAGAAACGCTGGTGAAAGTAAAAGATGCTGAAGATCAGTTGGGTGCACGAGT
GGGTTACATCGAACTGGATCTCAACAGCGGTAAGATCCTTGAGAGTTTTCGCCCCGAAGAACGTTTTCCA
ATGATGAGCACTTTTAAAGTTCTGCTATGTGGCGCGGTATTATCCCGTATTGACGCCGGGCAAGAGCAAC
TCGGTCGCCGCATACACTATTCTCAGAATGACTTGGTTGAGTACTCACCAGTCACAGAAAAGCATCTTAC
GGATGGCATGACAGTAAGAGAATTATGCAGTGCTGCCATAACCATGAGTGATAACACTGCGGCCAACTTA
CTTCTGACAACGATCGGAGGACCGAAGGAGCTAACCGCTTTTTTGCACAACATGGGGGATCATGTAACTC
GCCTTGATCGTTGGGAACCGGAGCTGAATGAAGCCATACCAAACGACGAGCGTGACACCACGATGCCTGT
AGCAATGGCAACAACGTTGCGCAAACTATTAACTGGCGAACTACTTACTCTAGCTTCCCGGCAACAATTA
ATAGACTGGATGGAGGCGGATAAAGTTGCAGGACCACTTCTGCGCTCGGCCCTTCCGGCTGGCTGGTTTA
TTGCTGATAAATCTGGAGCCGGTGAGCGTGGGTCTCGCGGTATCATTGCAGCACTGGGGCCAGATGGTAA
GCCCTCCCGTATCGTAGTTATCTACACGACGGGGAGTCAGGCAACTATGGATGAACGAAATAGACAGATC
GCTGAGATAGGTGCCTCACTGATTAAGCATTGGTAACTGTCAGACCAAGTTTACTCATATATACTTTAGA
TTGATTTAAAACTTCATTTTTAATTTAAAAGGATCTAGGTGAAGATCCTTTTTGATAATCTCATGACCAA
AATCCCTTAACGTGAGTTTTCGTTCCACTGAGCGTCAGACCCCGTAGAAAAGATCAAAGGATCTTCTTGA
GATCCTTTTTTTCTGCGCGTAATCTGCTGCTTGCAAACAAAAAAACCACCGCTACCAGCGGTGGTTTGTT
TGCCGGATCAAGAGCTACCAACTCTTTTTCCGAAGGTAACTGGCTTCAGCAGAGCGCAGATACCAAATAC
TGTTCTTCTAGTGTAGCCGTAGTTAGGCCACCACTTCAAGAACTCTGTAGCACCGCCTACATACCTCGCT
CTGCTAATCCTGTTACCAGTGGCTGCTGCCAGTGGCGATAAGTCGTGTCTTACCGGGTTGGACTCAAGAC
GATAGTTACCGGATAAGGCGCAGCGGTCGGGCTGAACGGGGGGTTCGTGCACACAGCCCAGCTTGGAGCG
AACGACCTACACCGAACTGAGATACCTACAGCGTGAGCTATGAGAAAGCGCCACGCTTCCCGAAGGGAGA
AAGGCGGACAGGTATCCGGTAAGCGGCAGGGTCGGAACAGGAGAGCGCACGAGGGAGCTTCCAGGGGGAA
ACGCCTGGTATCTTTATAGTCCTGTCGGGTTTCGCCACCTCTGACTTGAGCGTCGATTTTTGTGATGCTC
GTCAGGGGGGCGGAGCCTATGGAAAAACGCCAGCAACGCGGCCTTTTTACGGTTCCTGGCCTTTTGCTGG
CCTTTTGCTCACATGTTCTTTCCTGCGTTATCCCCTGATTCTGTGGATAACCGTATTACCGCCTTTGAGT
GAGCTGATACCGCTCGCCGCAGCCGAACGACCGAGCGCAGCGAGTCAGTGAGCGAGGAAGCGGAAGAGCG
CCCAATACGCAAACCGCCTCTCCCCGCGCGTTGGCCGATTCATTAATGCAGCTGTGGAATGTGTGTCAGT
TAGGGTGTGGAAAGTCCCCAGGCTCCCCAGCAGGCAGAAGTATGCAAAGCATGCATCTCAATTAGTCAGC
AACCAGGTGTGGAAAGTCCCCAGGCTCCCCAGCAGGCAGAAGTATGCAAAGCATGCATCTCAATTAGTCA
GCAACCATAGTCCCGCCCCTAACTCCGCCCATCCCGCCCCTAACTCCGCCCAGTTCCGCCCATTCTCCGC
CCCATGGCTGACTAATTTTTTTTATTTATGCAGAGGCCGAGGCCGCCTCGGCCTCTGAGCTATTCCAGAA
GTAGTGAGGAGGCTTTTTTGGAGGCCTAGGCTTTTGCAAAAAGCTTGGACACAAGACAGGCTTGCGAGAT
ATGTTTGAGAATACCACTTTATCCCGCGTCAGGGAGAGGCAGTGCGTAAAAAGACGCGGACTCATGTGAA
ATACTGGTTTTTAGTGCGCCAGATCTCTATAATCTCGCGCAACCTATTTTCCCCTCGAACACTTTTTAAG
CCGTAGATAAACAGGCTGGGACACTTCACATGAGCGAAAAATACATCGTCACCTGGGACATGTTGCAGAT
CCATGCACGTAAACTCGCAAGCCGACTGATGCCTTCTGAACAATGGAAAGGCATTATTGCCGTAAGCCGT
GGCGGTCTGTACCGGGTGCGTTACTGGCGCGTGAACTGGGTATTCGTCATGTCGATACCGTTTGTATTTC
CAGCTACGATCACGACAACCAGCGCGAGCTTAAAGTGCTGAAACGCGCAGAAGGCGATGGCGAAGGCTTC
ATCGTTATTGATGACCTGGTGGATACCGGTGGTACTGCGGTTGCGATTCGTGAAATGTATCCAAAAGCGC
ACTTTGTCACCATCTTCGCAAAACCGGCTGGTCGTCCGCTGGTTGATGACTATGTTGTTGATATCCCGCA
AGATACCTGGATTGAACAGCCGTGGGATATGGGCGTCGTATTCGTCCCGCCAATCTCCGGTCGCTAATCT
TTTCAACGCCTGGCACTGCCGGGCGTTGTTCTTTTTAACTTCAGGCGGGTTACAATAGTTTCCAGTAAGT
ATTCTGGAGGCTGCATCCATGACACAGGCAAACCTGAGCGAAACCCTGTTCAAACCCCGCTTTAAACATC
CTGAAACCTCGACGCTAGTCCGCCGCTTTAATCACGGCGCACAACCGCCTGTGCAGTCGGCCCTTGATGG
TAAAACCATCCCTCACTGGTATCGCATGATTAACCGTCTGATGTGGATCTGGCGCGGCATTGACCCACGC
GAAATCCTCGACGTCCAGGCACGTATTGTGATGAGCGATGCCGAACGTACCGACGATGATTTATACGATA
CGGTGATTGGCTACCGTGGCGGCAACTGGATTTATGAGTGGGCCCCGGATCTTTGTGAAGGAACCTTACT
TCTGTGGTGTGACATAATTGGACAAACTACCTACAGAGATTTAAAGCTCTAAGGTAAATATAAAATTTTT
AAGTGTATAATGTGTTAAACTACTGATTCTAATTGTTTGTGTATTTTAGATTCCAACCTATGGAACTGAT
GAATGGGAGCAGTGGTGGAATGCCTTTAATGAGGAAAACCTGTTTTGCTCAGAAGAAATGCCATCTAGTG
ATGATGAGGCTACTGCTGACTCTCAACATTCTACTCCTCCAAAAAAGAAGAGAAAGGTAGAAGACCCCAA
GGACTTTCCTTCAGAATTGCTAAGTTTTTTGAGTCATGCTGTGTTTAGTAATAGAACTCTTGCTTGCTTT
GCTATTTACACCACAAAGGAAAAAGCTGCACTGCTATACAAGAAAATTATGGAAAAATATTCTGTAACCT
TTATAAGTAGGCATAACAGTTATAATCATAACATACTGTTTTTTCTTACTCCACACAGGCATAGAGTGTC
TGCTATTAATAACTATGCTCAAAAATTGTGTACCTTTAGCTTTTTAATTTGTAAAGGGGTTAATAAGGAA
TATTTGATGTATAGTGCCTTGACTAGAGATCATAATCAGCCATACCACATTTGTAGAGGTTTTACTTGCT
TTAAAAAACCTCCCACACCTCCCCCTGAACCTGAAACATAAAATGAATGCAATTGTTGTTGTTAACTTGT
TTATTGCAGCTTATAATGGTTACAAATAAAGCAATAGCATCACAAATTTCACAAATAAAGCATTTTTTTC
ACTGCATTCTAGTTGTGGTTTGTCCAAACTCATCAATGTATCTTATCATGTCTGGATCAACTGGATAACT
CAAGCTAACCAAAATCATCCCAAACTTCCCACCCCATACCCTATTACCACTGCCAATTACCTGTGGTTTC
ATTTACTCTAAACCTGTGATTCCTCTGAATTATTTTCATTTTAAAGAAATTGTATTTGTTAAATATGTAC
TACAAACTTAGTAGTTGGAAGGGCTAATTCACTCCCAAAGAAGACAAGATATCCTTGATCTGTGGATCTA
CCACACACAAGGCTACTTCCCTGATTAGCAGAACTACACACCAGGGCCAGGGGTCAGATATCCACTGACC
TTTGGATGGTGCTACAAGCTAGTACCAGTTGAGCCAGATAAGGTAGAAGAGGCCAATAAAGGAGAGAACA
CCAGCTTGTTACACCCTGTGAGCCTGCATGGGATGGATGACCCGGAGAGAGAAGTGTTAGAGTGGAGGTT
TGACAGCCGCCTAGCATTTCATCACGTGGCCCGAGAGCTGCATCCGGAGTACTTCAAGAACTGCTGATAT
CGAGCTTGCTACAAGGGACTTTCCGCTGGGGACTTTCCAGGGAGGCGTGGCCTGGGCGGGACTGGGGAGT
GGCGAGCCCTCAGATCCTGCATATAAGCAGCTGCTTTTTGCCTGTACTGGGTCTCTCTGGTTAGACCAGA
TCTGAGCCTGGGAGCTCTCTGGCTAACTAGGGAACCCACTGCTTAAGCCTCAATAAAGCTTGCCTTGAGT
GCTTCAAGTAGTGTGTGCCCGTCTGTTGTGTGACTCTGGTAACTAGAGATCCCTCAGACCCTTTTAGTCA
GTGTGGAAAATCTCTAGCAGTGGCGCCCGAACAGGGACTTGAAAGCGAAAGGGAAACCAGAGGAGCTCTC
TCGACGCAGGACTCGGCTTGCTGAAGCGCGCACGGCAAGAGGCGAGGGGCGGCGACTGGTGAGTACGCCA
AAAATTTTGACTAGCGGAGGCTAGAAGGAGAGAGATGGGTGCGAGAGCGTCAGTATTAAGCGGGGGAGAA
TTAGATCGCGATGGGAAAAAATTCGGTTAAGGCCAGGGGGAAAGAAAAAATATAAATTAAAACATATAGT
ATGGGCAAGCAGGGAGCTAGAACGATTCGCAGTTAATCCTGGCCTGTTAGAAACATCAGAAGGCTGTAGA
CAAATACTGGGACAGCTACAACCATCCCTTCAGACAGGATCAGAAGAACTTAGATCATTATATAATACAG
TAGCAACCCTCTATTGTGTGCATCAAAGGATAGAGATAAAAGACACCAAGGAAGCTTTAGACAAGATAGA
GGAAGAGCAAAACAAAAGTAAGACCACCGCACAGCAAGCGGCCGGCCGCTGATCTTCAGACCTGGAGGAG
GAGATATGAGGGACAATTGGAGAAGTGAATTATATAAATATAAAGTAGTAAAAATTGAACCATTAGGAGT
AGCACCCACCAAGGCAAAGAGAAGAGTGGTGCAGAGAGAAAAAAGAGCAGTGGGAATAGGAGCTTTGTTC
CTTGGGTTCTTGGGAGCAGCAGGAAGCACTATGGGCGCAGCGTCAATGACGCTGACGGTACAGGCCAGAC
AATTATTGTCTGGTATAGTGCAGCAGCAGAACAATTTGCTGAGGGCTATTGAGGCGCAACAGCATCTGTT
GCAACTCACAGTCTGGGGCATCAAGCAGCTCCAGGCAAGAATCCTGGCTGTGGAAAGATACCTAAAGGAT
CAACAGCTCCTGGGGATTTGGGGTTGCTCTGGAAAACTCATTTGCACCACTGCTGTGCCTTGGAATGCTA
GTTGGAGTAATAAATCTCTGGAACAGATTTGGAATCACACGACCTGGATGGAGTGGGACAGAGAAATTAA
CAATTACACAAGCTTAATACACTCCTTAATTGAAGAATCGCAAAACCAGCAAGAAAAGAATGAACAAGAA
TTATTGGAATTAGATAAATGGGCAAGTTTGTGGAATTGGTTTAACATAACAAATTGGCTGTGGTATATAA
AATTATTCATAATGATAGTAGGAGGCTTGGTAGGTTTAAGAATAGTTTTTGCTGTACTTTCTATAGTGAA
TAGAGTTAGGCAGGGATATTCACCATTATCGTTTCAGACCCACCTCCCAACCCCGAGGGGACCCGACAGG
CCCGAAGGAATAGAAGAAGAAGGTGGAGAGAGAGACAGAGACAGATCCATTCGATTAGTGAACGGATCTC
GACGGTATCGCCAAATGGCAGTATTCATCCACAATTTTAAAAGAAAAGGGGGGATTGGGGGGTACAGTGC
AGGGGAAAGAATAGTAGACATAATAGCAACAGACATACAAACTAAAGAATTACAAAAACAAATTACAAAA
ATTCAAAATTTTCGGGTTTATTACAGGGACAGCAGAGATCCAGTTTATCGATGAGGCCCTTTCGTCTTCA
CTCGAGTTTACTCCCTATCAGTGATAGAGAACGTATGAAGAGTTTACTCCCTATCAGTGATAGAGAACGT
ATGCAGACTTTACTCCCTATCAGTGATAGAGAACGTATAAGGAGTTTACTCCCTATCAGTGATAGAGAAC
GTATGACCAGTTTACTCCCTATCAGTGATAGAGAACGTATCTACAGTTTACTCCCTATCAGTGATAGAGA
ACGTATATCCAGTTTACTCCCTATCAGTGATAGAGAACGTATGTCGAGGTAGGCGTGTACGGTGGGCGCC
TATAAAAGCAGAGCTCGTTTAGTGAACCGTCAGATCGCCTGGAGCAATTCCACAACACTTTTGTCTTATA
CTTACGCGTCTGCAGGATATCAAGCTTGCGGTACCGCGGGCCCGGGATGGACAAGAAGTACAGCATCGGC
CTGGCCATCGGCACCAACTCTGTGGGCTGGGCCGTGATCACCGACGAGTACAAGGTGCCCAGCAAGAAAT
TCAAGGTGCTGGGCAACACCGACCGGCACAGCATCAAGAAGAACCTGATCGGCGCCCTGCTGTTCGACAG
CGGAGAAACAGCCGAGGCCACCCGGCTGAAGAGAACCGCCAGAAGAAGATACACCAGACGGAAGAACCGG
ATCTGCTATCTGCAAGAGATCTTCAGCAACGAGATGGCCAAGGTGGACGACAGCTTCTTCCACAGACTGG
AAGAGTCCTTCCTGGTGGAAGAGGATAAGAAGCACGAGCGGCACCCCATCTTCGGCAACATCGTGGACGA
GGTGGCCTACCACGAGAAGTACCCCACCATCTACCACCTGAGAAAGAAACTGGTGGACAGCACCGACAAG
GCCGACCTGCGGCTGATCTATCTGGCCCTGGCCCACATGATCAAGTTCCGGGGCCACTTCCTGATCGAGG
GCGACCTGAACCCCGACAACAGCGACGTGGACAAGCTGTTCATCCAGCTGGTGCAGACCTACAACCAGCT
GTTCGAGGAAAACCCCATCAACGCCAGCGGCGTGGACGCCAAGGCCATCCTGTCTGCCAGACTGAGCAAG
AGCAGACGGCTGGAAAATCTGATCGCCCAGCTGCCCGGCGAGAAGAAGAATGGCCTGTTCGGCAACCTGA
TTGCCCTGAGCCTGGGCCTGACCCCCAACTTCAAGAGCAACTTCGACCTGGCCGAGGATGCCAAACTGCA
GCTGAGCAAGGACACCTACGACGACGACCTGGACAACCTGCTGGCCCAGATCGGCGACCAGTACGCCGAC
CTGTTTCTGGCCGCCAAGAACCTGTCCGACGCCATCCTGCTGAGCGACATCCTGAGAGTGAACACCGAGA
TCACCAAGGCCCCCCTGAGCGCCTCTATGATCAAGAGATACGACGAGCACCACCAGGACCTGACCCTGCT
GAAAGCTCTCGTGCGGCAGCAGCTGCCTGAGAAGTACAAAGAGATTTTCTTCGACCAGAGCAAGAACGGC
TACGCCGGCTACATCGATGGCGGAGCCAGCCAGGAAGAGTTCTACAAGTTCATCAAGCCCATCCTGGAAA
AGATGGACGGCACCGAGGAACTGCTCGTGAAGCTGAACAGAGAGGACCTGCTGCGGAAGCAGCGGACCTT
CGACAACGGCAGCATCCCCCACCAGATCCACCTGGGAGAGCTGCACGCCATTCTGCGGCGGCAGGAAGAT
TTTTACCCATTCCTGAAGGACAACCGGGAAAAGATCGAGAAGATCCTGACCTTCCGCATCCCCTACTACG
TGGGCCCTCTGGCCAGGGGAAACAGCAGATTCGCCTGGATGACCAGAAAGAGCGAGGAAACCATCACCCC
CTGGAACTTCGAGGAAGTGGTGGACAAGGGCGCCAGCGCCCAGAGCTTCATCGAGCGGATGACCAACTTC
GATAAGAACCTGCCCAACGAGAAGGTGCTGCCCAAGCACAGCCTGCTGTACGAGTACTTCACCGTGTACA
ACGAGCTGACCAAAGTGAAATACGTGACCGAGGGAATGAGAAAGCCCGCCTTCCTGAGCGGCGAGCAGAA
AAAAGCCATCGTGGACCTGCTGTTCAAGACCAACCGGAAAGTGACCGTGAAGCAGCTGAAAGAGGACTAC
TTCAAGAAAATCGAGTGCTTCGACTCCGTGGAAATCTCCGGCGTGGAAGATCGGTTCAACGCCTCCCTGG
GCACATACCACGATCTGCTGAAAATTATCAAGGACAAGGACTTCCTGGACAATGAGGAAAACGAGGACAT
TCTGGAAGATATCGTGCTGACCCTGACACTGTTTGAGGACAGAGAGATGATCGAGGAACGGCTGAAAACC
TATGCCCACCTGTTCGACGACAAAGTGATGAAGCAGCTGAAGCGGCGGAGATACACCGGCTGGGGCAGGC
TGAGCCGGAAGCTGATCAACGGCATCCGGGACAAGCAGTCCGGCAAGACAATCCTGGATTTCCTGAAGTC
CGACGGCTTCGCCAACAGAAACTTCATGCAGCTGATCCACGACGACAGCCTGACCTTTAAAGAGGACATC
CAGAAAGCCCAGGTGTCCGGCCAGGGCGATAGCCTGCACGAGCACATTGCCAATCTGGCCGGCAGCCCCG
CCATTAAGAAGGGCATCCTGCAGACAGTGAAGGTGGTGGACGAGCTCGTGAAAGTGATGGGCCGGCACAA
GCCCGAGAACATCGTGATCGAAATGGCCAGAGAGAACCAGACCACCCAGAAGGGACAGAAGAACAGCCGC
GAGAGAATGAAGCGGATCGAAGAGGGCATCAAAGAGCTGGGCAGCCAGATCCTGAAAGAACACCCCGTGG
AAAACACCCAGCTGCAGAACGAGAAGCTGTACCTGTACTACCTGCAGAATGGGCGGGATATGTACGTGGA
CCAGGAACTGGACATCAACCGGCTGTCCGACTACGATGTGGACGCTATCGTGCCTCAGAGCTTTCTGAAG
GACGACTCCATCGATAACAAAGTGCTGACTCGGAGCGACAAGAACCGGGGCAAGAGCGACAACGTGCCCT
CCGAAGAGGTCGTGAAGAAGATGAAGAACTACTGGCGCCAGCTGCTGAATGCCAAGCTGATTACCCAGAG
GAAGTTCGACAATCTGACCAAGGCCGAGAGAGGCGGCCTGAGCGAACTGGATAAGGCCGGCTTCATCAAG
AGACAGCTGGTGGAAACCCGGCAGATCACAAAGCACGTGGCACAGATCCTGGACTCCCGGATGAACACTA
AGTACGACGAGAACGACAAACTGATCCGGGAAGTGAAAGTGATCACCCTGAAGTCCAAGCTGGTGTCCGA
TTTCCGGAAGGATTTCCAGTTTTACAAAGTGCGCGAGATCAACAACTACCACCACGCCCACGACGCCTAC
CTGAACGCCGTCGTGGGAACCGCCCTGATCAAAAAGTACCCTAAGCTGGAAAGCGAGTTCGTGTACGGCG
ACTACAAGGTGTACGACGTGCGGAAGATGATCGCCAAGAGCGAGCAGGAAATCGGCAAGGCTACCGCCAA
GTACTTCTTCTACAGCAACATCATGAACTTTTTCAAGACCGAGATTACCCTGGCCAACGGCGAGATCCGG
AAGCGGCCTCTGATCGAGACAAACGGCGAAACAGGCGAGATCGTGTGGGATAAGGGCCGGGACTTTGCCA
CCGTGCGGAAAGTGCTGTCTATGCCCCAAGTGAATATCGTGAAAAAGACCGAGGTGCAGACAGGCGGCTT
CAGCAAAGAGTCTATCCTGCCCAAGAGGAACAGCGACAAGCTGATCGCCAGAAAGAAGGACTGGGACCCT
AAGAAGTACGGCGGCTTCGACAGCCCCACCGTGGCCTATTCTGTGCTGGTGGTGGCCAAAGTGGAAAAGG
GCAAGTCCAAGAAACTGAAGAGTGTGAAAGAGCTGCTGGGGATCACCATCATGGAAAGAAGCAGCTTCGA
GAAGAATCCCATCGACTTTCTGGAAGCCAAGGGCTACAAAGAAGTGAAAAAGGACCTGATCATCAAGCTG
CCTAAGTACTCCCTGTTCGAGCTGGAAAACGGCCGGAAGAGAATGCTGGCCTCTGCCGGCGAACTGCAGA
AGGGAAACGAACTGGCCCTGCCCTCCAAATATGTGAACTTCCTGTACCTGGCCAGCCACTATGAGAAGCT
GAAGGGCTCCCCCGAGGATAATGAGCAGAAACAGCTGTTTGTGGAACAGCACAAACACTACCTGGACGAG
ATCATCGAGCAGATCAGCGAGTTCTCCAAGAGAGTGATCCTGGCCGACGCTAATCTGGACAAGGTGCTGA
GCGCCTACAACAAGCACAGAGACAAGCCTATCAGAGAGCAGGCCGAGAATATCATCCACCTGTTTACCCT
GACCAATCTGGGAGCCCCTGCCGCCTTCAAGTACTTTGACACCACCATCGACCGGAAGAGGTACACCAGC
ACCAAAGAGGTGCTGGACGCCACCCTGATCCACCAGAGCATCACCGGCCTGTACGAGACACGGATCGACC
TGTCTCAGCTGGGAGGCGACGCCTATCCCTATGACGTGCCCGATTATGCCAGCCTGGGCAGCGGCTCCCC
CAAGAAAAAACGCAAGGTGGAAGATCCTAAGAAAAAGCGGAAAGTGGACGGCATTGGTAGTGGGAGCAAC
GGCAGCAGCGGATCCGGCGCCATCATACACGCGGCCGCAACAAGCGGTCCGGAAGAACTTTTGAGCAAGA
ATTATCATCTTGAGAACGAAGTGGCTCGTCTTAAGAAAGGTTCTGGCAGTGGAGAAGAACTGCTTTCAAA
GAATTACCACCTGGAAAATGAGGTAGCTAGACTGAAAAAGGGGAGCGGAAGTGGGGAGGAGTTGCTGAGC
AAAAATTATCATTTGGAGAACGAAGTAGCACGACTAAAGAAAGGGTCCGGATCGGGTGAGGAGTTACTCT
CGAAAAATTATCATCTCGAAAACGAAGTGGCTCGGCTAAAAAAGGGCAGTGGTTCTGGAGAAGAGCTATT
ATCTAAAAACTACCACCTCGAAAATGAGGTGGCACGCTTAAAAAAGGGAAGTGGCAGTGGTGAAGAGCTA
CTATCCAAGAATTATCATCTTGAGAACGAGGTAGCGCGTTTGAAGAAGGGTTCCGGCTCAGGAGAGGAAC
TGCTCTCGAAGAACTATCATCTTGAAAATGAGGTCGCTCGATTAAAAAAGGGATCGGGCAGTGGTGAGGA
ACTACTTTCAAAGAATTACCACCTCGAAAACGAAGTAGCTCGATTAAAGAAAGGTTCAGGGTCGGGTGAA
GAATTACTGAGTAAAAATTATCATCTGGAAAATGAGGTAGCGAGACTAAAAAAGGGGAGTGGTTCTGGCG
AGGAATTGCTATCGAAAAATTATCATCTTGAGAACGAAGTTGCTAGGCTCAAAAAGGGCTCAGGCTCAGG
CAAAGGTCCGGGAAGCGGAGCTACTAACTTCAGCCTGCTGAAGCAGGCTGGAGACGTGGAGGAGAACCCT
GGACCTATGGTGAGCAAGGGCGAGGAGGATAACATGGCCATCATCAAGGAGTTCATGCGCTTCAAGGTGC
ACATGGAGGGCTCCGTGAACGGCCACGAGTTCGAGATCGAGGGCGAGGGCGAGGGCCGCCCCTACGAGGG
CACCCAGACCGCCAAGCTGAAGGTGACCAAGGGTGGCCCCCTGCCCTTCGCCTGGGACATCCTGTCCCCT
CAGTTCATGTACGGCTCCAAGGCCTACGTGAAGCACCCCGCCGACATCCCCGACTACTTGAAGCTGTCCT
TCCCCGAGGGCTTCAAGTGGGAGCGCGTGATGAACTTCGAGGACGGCGGCGTGGTGACCGTGACCCAGGA
CTCCTCCCTGCAGGACGGCGAGTTCATCTACAAGGTGAAGCTGCGCGGCACCAACTTCCCCTCCGACGGC
CCCGTAATGCAGAAGAAGACCATGGGCTGGGAGGCCTCCTCCGAGCGGATGTACCCCGAGGACGGCGCCC
TGAAGGGCGAGATCAAGCAGAGGCTGAAGCTGAAGGACGGCGGCCACTACGACGCTGAGGTCAAGACCAC
CTACAAGGCCAAGAAGCCCGTGCAGCTGCCCGGCGCCTACAACGTCAACATCAAGTTGGACATCACCTCC
CACAACGAGGACTACACCATCGTGGAACAGTACGAACGCGCCGAGGGCCGCCACTCCACCGGCGGCATGG
ACGAGCTGTACAAGTAAGCGGCCGCGACTCTAGAGTCGACCTGCAGGCATGCAAGCTTGATATCAAGCTT
ATCGATAATCAACCTCTGGATTACAAAATTTGTGAAAGATTGACTGGTATTCTTAACTATGTTGCTCCTT
TTACGCTATGTGGATACGCTGCTTTAATGCCTTTGTATCATGCTATTGCTTCCCGTATGGCTTTCATTTT
CTCCTCCTTGTATAAATCCTGGTTGCTGTCTCTTTATGAGGAGTTGTGGCCCGTTGTCAGGCAACGTGGC
GTGGTGTGCACTGTGTTTGCTGACGCAACCCCCACTGGTTGGGGCATTGCCACCACCTGTCAGCTCCTTT
CCGGGACTTTCGCTTTCCCCCTCCCTATTGCCACGGCGGAACTCATCGCCGCCTGCCTTGCCCGCTGCTG
GACAGGGGCTCGGCTGTTGGGCACTGACAATTCCGTGGTGTTGTCGGGGAAATCATCGTCCTTTCCTTGG
CTGCTCGCCTGTGTTGCCACCTGGATTCTGCGCGGGACGTCCTTCTGCTACGTCCCTTCGGCCCTCAATC
CAGCGGACCTTCCTTCCCGCGGCCTGCTGCCGGCTCTGCGGCCTCTTCCGCGTCTTCGCCTTCGCCCTCA
GACGAGTCGGATCTCCCTTTGGGCCGCCTCCCCGCATC
Features (pLannotate 1.2.2; 37 found; start..end, strand, type, name):
     37..105     +  CDS            nef (fragment): NEF_HV1Z2 - Experimental evidence at protein level: Swiss-Prot protein existence level 1. Extracellular Nef protein targets CD4(+) T-lymphocytes for apoptosis by interacting with CXCR4 surface receptors. From Human immunodeficiency virus type 1 group M subtype D (isolate Z2/CDC-Z34) (HIV-1).
    107..340     +  LTR            3' LTR (ΔU3): self-inactivating 3' long terminal repeat (LTR) from HIV-1
    365..383     -  promoter       SP6 promoter: promoter for bacteriophage SP6 RNA polymerase
    611..890     +  CDS            TcR (fragment): tetracycline efflux protein; tet; confers resistance to tetracycline
    891..939     -  misc_feature   bom (fragment): basis of mobility region from pBR322
   1041..1076    -  CDS            rop (fragment): Rop protein, which maintains plasmids at low copy number; rop
   1171..1275    +  promoter       AmpR promoter: bla
   1276..2136    +  CDS            AmpR: β-lactamase; bla; confers resistance to ampicillin, carbenicillin, and related antibiotics
   2307..2895    +  rep_origin     ori: high-copy-number ColE1/pMB1/pBR322/pUC origin of replication
   3078..3134    +  CDS            lacI (fragment): lac repressor; lacI; The lac repressor binds to the lac operator to inhibit transcription in E. coli. This inhibition can be relieved by adding lactose or isopropyl-β-D-thiogalactopyranoside (IPTG).
   3141..3470    +  promoter       SV40 promoter: SV40 enhancer and early promoter
   3670..3789    +  CDS            gpt (fragment): XGPT_ECOLI - Also known as gpp, gxu. Experimental evidence at protein level: Swiss-Prot protein existence level 1. Purine salvage pathway enzyme that catalyzes the transfer of the ribosyl-5-phosphate group from 5-phospho-alpha-D-ribose 1- diphosphate (PRPP) to the N9 position of the 6-oxopurines guanine and xanthine to form the corresponding ribonucleotides GMP (guanosine 5'- monophosphate) and XMP (xanthosine 5'-monophosphate), with the release of PPi. To a lesser extent, also acts on hypoxanthine (PubMed:9100006, PubMed:3886014). Does not ribophosphorylate adenine (PubMed:3886014). From Esch
   3789..4124    +  CDS            gpt (fragment): XGPT_ECOLI - Also known as gpp, gxu. Experimental evidence at protein level: Swiss-Prot protein existence level 1. Purine salvage pathway enzyme that catalyzes the transfer of the ribosyl-5-phosphate group from 5-phospho-alpha-D-ribose 1- diphosphate (PRPP) to the N9 position of the 6-oxopurines guanine and xanthine to form the corresponding ribonucleotides GMP (guanosine 5'- monophosphate) and XMP (xanthosine 5'-monophosphate), with the release of PPi. To a lesser extent, also acts on hypoxanthine (PubMed:9100006, PubMed:3886014). Does not ribophosphorylate adenine (PubMed:3886014). From Esch
   4219..4524    +  CDS            frsA (fragment): FRSA_ECOLI - Also known as yafA. Experimental evidence at protein level: Swiss-Prot protein existence level 1. Catalyzes the hydrolysis of esters (PubMed:15808744). Displays esterase activity toward pNP-butyrate (PubMed:15808744). May stimulate mixed-acid fermentation by acting as a fermentation/respiration switch that down-regulates respiration and up- regulates fermentation rates (PubMed:15169777). From Escherichia coli (strain K12).
   4528..4602    +  CDS            small t antigen (fragment): SV40 (simian virus 40) small t antigen
   4604..4669    +  intron         small t intron: SV40 (simian virus 40) small t antigen intron
   4799..4819    +  CDS            SV40 NLS: nuclear localization signal of SV40 (simian virus 40) large T antigen
   5138..5221    +  CDS            large T antigen (fragment): large T antigen from SV40 (simian virus 40)
   5244..5378    +  polyA_signal   SV40 poly(A) signal: SV40 polyadenylation signal
   5545..5874    +  CDS            nef (fragment): NEF_HV1BR - Experimental evidence at protein level: Swiss-Prot protein existence level 1. Extracellular Nef protein targets CD4(+) T-lymphocytes for apoptosis by interacting with CXCR4 surface receptors (PubMed:14990729). From Human immunodeficiency virus type 1 group M subtype B (isolate BRU/LAI) (HIV-1).
   5922..6179    +  LTR            5' LTR (truncated): truncated 5' long terminal repeat (LTR) from HIV-1
   6226..6351    +  misc_feature   HIV-1 Ψ: packaging signal of human immunodeficiency virus type 1
   6335..6673    +  CDS            HIV-1 gag (fragment): gag protein from human immunodeficiency virus 1; gag
   6848..7081    +  misc_feature   RRE: The Rev response element (RRE) of HIV-1 allows for Rev-dependent mRNA export from the nucleus to the cytoplasm.
   7458..7558    +  CDS            Rev (fragment): human immunodeficiency virus 1 (HIV-1) Rev protein; rev; enhances nuclear export of unspliced and incompletely spliced viral mRNAs
   7595..7712    +  misc_feature   cPPT/CTS: central polypurine tract and central termination sequence of HIV-1
   7774..8123    +  promoter       TRE3GV promoter: 3rd-generation Tet-responsive promoter that can be activated by binding of Tet-On® 3G, optimized for retroviral and lentiviral vectors
   8149..8168    +  misc_feature   MCS (fragment): multiple cloning site
   8167..12270   +  CDS            Cas9: Cas9 (Csn1) endonuclease from the Streptococcus pyogenes Type II CRISPR/Cas system generates RNA-guided double strand breaks in DNA
  12442..12498   +  CDS            GCN4_v4: GCN4 peptide optimized to improve solubility while preserving binding to an scFv-GFP fusion protein (Tanenbaum et al., 2014)
  12816..12839   +  CDS            GCN4_v4 (fragment): GCN4 peptide optimized to improve solubility while preserving binding to an scFv-GFP fusion protein (Tanenbaum et al., 2014)
  13108..13130   +  CDS            GCN4_v4 (fragment): GCN4 peptide optimized to improve solubility while preserving binding to an scFv-GFP fusion protein (Tanenbaum et al., 2014)
  13237..13944   +  CDS            mCherry: mCherry is a basic (constitutively fluorescent) red fluorescent protein published in 2004, derived from Discosoma sp.. It is reported to be a very rapidly-maturing monomer with low acid sensitivity.
  13958..13988   +  misc_feature   MCS (fragment): pUC18/19 multiple cloning site
  13989..14007   +  misc_feature   MCS (fragment): pBluescript multiple cloning site
  14007..14595   +  misc_feature   WPRE: woodchuck hepatitis virus posttranscriptional regulatory element
  14596..20      +  misc_feature   MCS (fragment) (across the origin): pBluescript multiple cloning site
