[The description below was written by a language model from this plasmid's Addgene catalogue record and pLannotate feature annotations shown in this document.]
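Description:
pHR-TRE3G-dCas9-10X GCN4-P2A-mCherry is a 14.6 kb HIV-1-based lentiviral transfer plasmid built on the pHR backbone for doxycycline-inducible expression of a SunTag-style dCas9 scaffold in mammalian cells. It is propagated in E. coli through a high-copy ColE1/pUC-type origin with ampicillin resistance (AmpR). The backbone also retains remnants of older vector lineages, including fragments of TcR, rop, bom and lacI. An SV40 promoter followed by gpt fragments, SV40 small t intron sequences and a poly(A) signal lies outside the proviral region. The viral portion comprises a truncated 5' LTR, the Ψ packaging signal with a gag fragment, the RRE for Rev-dependent export, the cPPT/CTS, a WPRE downstream of the cargo to boost transcript expression, and a ΔU3 self-inactivating 3' LTR. Packaging functions are not encoded and must be supplied in trans.

The payload is driven by the TRE3G promoter (annotated as the TRE3GV variant optimised for retro- and lentiviral vectors), which is activated only when a Tet-On 3G transactivator is present with inducer; that transactivator is not on this plasmid. The single open reading frame encodes Streptococcus pyogenes Cas9 carrying D10A and H840A, which abolish nuclease activity. This dCas9 is fused to ten copies of the GCN4 peptide epitope, although the annotation software resolves only some of the repeats (as GCN4_v4). A P2A self-cleaving peptide, named in the record though not annotated, and mCherry follow, so red fluorescence reports expression and serves as the only marker for selecting transduced cells. The GCN4 array recruits multiple scFv-fused effector proteins to a guide RNA-specified locus, and the associated publication used this approach for CRISPR activation screens of neuronal fate and reprogramming factors.
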