Addgene plasmid #122132: pHR-TRE3G-dCas9-10X GCN4-P2A-mCherry
Purpose: Express a dCas9, 10X GCN4, and mCherry cassette from the TRE3G promoter
Depositing lab: Stanley Qi. Depositing organization: Stanford University. Publication: CRISPR Activation Screens Systematically Identify Factors that Drive Neuronal Fate and Reprogramming. Liu Y, Yu C, Daley TP, Wang F, Cao WS, Bhate S, Lin X, Still C 2nd, Liu H, Zhao D, Wang H, Xie XS, Ding S, Wong WH, Wernig M, Qi LS. Cell Stem Cell. 2018 Sep 28. pii: S1934-5909(18)30440-5. doi: 10.1016/j.stem.2018.09.003. PubMed 30318302.
Backbone
  Vector backbone: pHR
  Vector type: Mammalian Expression, Lentiviral, CRISPR
  Selectable markers: mCherry
Growth in bacteria
  Bacterial resistance: Ampicillin, 100 μg/mL
  Growth temperature: 37°C
  Growth strain: NEB Stable
  Copy number: High Copy
Gene/Insert
  Gene/Insert name: dCas9-10X GCN4-P2A-mCherry
  Mutation: dCas9 D10A & H840A
  Promoter: TRE3G
  Cloning method: Gibson Cloning
  Sequencing primers: 5′ Unknown
Terms and licenses: Academic/Nonprofit Terms; Industry Terms: Not Available to Industry
How to cite: pHR-TRE3G-dCas9-10X GCN4-P2A-mCherry was a gift from Stanley Qi (Addgene plasmid # 122132 ; http://n2t.net/addgene:122132 ; RRID:Addgene_122132)
